Addgene plasmid #56371: Clover-MAPTau-C-10
Purpose: Localization: Microtubules, Excitation: 505, Emission: 515
Depositing lab: Michael Davidson. Depositing organization: Florida State University, Tallahassee. Publication: Improving FRET dynamic range with bright green and red fluorescent proteins. Lam AJ, St-Pierre F, Gong Y, Marshall JD, Cranfill PJ, Baird MA, McKeown MR, Wiedenmann J, Davidson MW, Schnitzer MJ, Tsien RY, Lin MZ. Nat Methods. 2012 Sep 9. doi: 10.1038/nmeth.2171. PubMed 22961245.
Backbone
  Vector backbone: Clover-C1
  Backbone size w/o insert (bp): 4750
  Vector type: Mammalian Expression
  Selectable markers: Neomycin (select with G418)
Growth in bacteria
  Bacterial resistance: Kanamycin, 50 μg/mL
  Growth temperature: 37°C
  Growth strain: DH5alpha
  Copy number: High Copy
Gene/Insert
  Gene/Insert name: MAPTau (alt name: NM_016841)
  Species: H. sapiens (human)
  Entrez Gene: MAPT (a.k.a. DDPAC, FTD1, FTDP-17, MAPTL, MSTD, MTBT1, MTBT2, PPND, PPP1R103, TAU, Tau-PHF6, tau-40)
  Promoter: CMV
  Tag / fusion protein: Clover (N terminal on backbone)
  Cloning method: Unknown
  Sequencing primers: 5′ CMV-F; 3′ SV40pA-R
Terms and licenses: Academic/Nonprofit Terms; Industry Terms
Depositor comments: . Excitation = 505; Emission = 515
How to cite: Clover-MAPTau-C-10 was a gift from Michael Davidson (Addgene plasmid # 56371 ; http://n2t.net/addgene:56371 ; RRID:Addgene_56371)
