[The description below was written by a language model from this plasmid's Addgene catalogue record.]
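Description:
Clover-MAPTau-C-10 is a mammalian expression plasmid built on the Clover-C1 backbone (about 4.75 kb without the insert), a C1-style fluorescent protein fusion vector. It is maintained in E. coli as a high-copy plasmid under kanamycin selection, and it carries a neomycin resistance marker so that transfected mammalian cells can be selected with G418. No feature table accompanies the record, so the origin of replication and the exact arrangement of the resistance cassette are not stated. The use of an SV40 polyA reverse sequencing primer suggests that an SV40 polyadenylation signal lies downstream of the expression cassette.

The payload is human MAPT, encoding the microtubule-associated protein tau, with the transcript reference given as an alternative insert name. It is expressed from the CMV promoter, a strong constitutive promoter in most mammalian cell types. Clover, a bright green fluorescent protein, is supplied by the backbone and fused to the N terminus of tau, so the cell produces a single Clover-tau chimera. The "C-10" in the name probably refers to the C-type vector layout and a linker between the two proteins, but the record does not explain it. The cloning method is listed as unknown.

Because tau binds along microtubules, the fusion serves as a localization marker that labels the microtubule cytoskeleton in cells for fluorescence microscopy. The recorded spectral values are excitation at 505 nm and emission at 515 nm. The plasmid belongs to a set of constructs associated with the development of bright green and red fluorescent proteins for improved FRET dynamic range, where such fusions demonstrate how Clover behaves as a tag on a well-characterised cellular protein.
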