>Addgene plasmid #56371 | Clover-MAPTau-C-10 | depositor partial sequence | sequence record 87267 | insert sequence
ACGTCAGATCCGCTAGCGCTACCGGTCGCCACCATGGTGAGCAAGGGCGAGGAGCTGTTCACCGGGGTGG
TGCCCATCCTGGTCGAGCTGGACGGCGACGTAAACGGCCACAAGTTCAGCGTCCGCGGCGAGGGCGAGGG
CGATGCCACCAACGGCAAGCTGACCCTGAAGTTCATCTGCACCACCGGCAAGCTGCCCGTGCCCTGGCCC
ACCCTCGTGACCACCTTCGGCTACGGCGTGGCCTGCTTCAGCCGCTACCCCGACCACATGAAGCAGCACG
ACTTCTTCAAGTCCGCCATGCCCGAAGGCTACGTCCAGGAGCGCACCATCTCTTTCAAGGACGACGGTAC
CTACAAGACCCGCGCCGAGGTGAAGTTCGAGGGCGACACCCTGGTGAACCGCATCGAGCTGAAGGGCATC
GACTTCAAGGAGGACGGCAACATCCTGGGGCACAAGCTGGAGTACAACTTCAACAGCCACAACGTCTATA
TCACGGCCGACAAGCAGAAGAACGGCATCAAGGCTAACTTCAAGATCCGCCACAACGTTGAGGACGGCAG
CGTGCAGCTCGCCGACCACTACCAGCAGAACACCCCCATCGGCGACGGCCCCGTGCTGCTGCCCGACAAC
CACTACCTGAGCCATCAGTCCGCCCTGAGCAAAGACCCCAACGAGAAGCGCGATCACATGGTCCTGCTGG
AGTTCGTGACCGCCGCCGGGATCACTCTCGGCATGGACGAGCTGTACAAGTCCGGAAGCGGCGGGTCCGG
GAGCGGAAGCGCTGAGCCCCGCCAGGAGTTCGAAGTGATGGAAGATCACGCTGGGACGTACGGGTTGGGG
GACAGGAAAGATCAGGGGGGCTACACCATGCACCAAGACCAAGAGGGTGACACGGACGCTGGCCTGAAAG
CTGAAGAAGCAGGCATTGGAGACACCCCCAGCCTGGAAGACGAAGCTGCTGGTCACGTGACCCAAGCTCG
CATGGTCAGTAAAAGCAAAGACGGGACTGGAAGCGATGACAAAAAAGCCAAGGGGGCTGATGGTAAAACG
AAGATCGCCACACCGCGGGGAGCAGCCCCTCCAGGCCAGAAGGGCCAGGCCAACGCCACCAGGATTCCAG
CAAAAACCCCGCCCGCTCCAAAGACACCACCCAGCTCTGGTGAACCTCCAAAATCAGGGGATCGCAGCGG
CTACAGCAGCCCCGGCTCCCCAGGCACTCCCGGCAGCCGCTCCCGCACCCCGTCCCTTCCAACCCCACCC
ACCCGGGAGCCCAAGAAGGTGGCAGTGGTCCGTACTCCACCCAAGTCGCCGTCTTCCGCCAAGAGCCGCC
TGCAGACAGCCCCCGTGCCCATGCCAGACCTGAAGAATGTCAAGTCCAAGATCGGCTCCACTGAGAACCT
GAAGCACCAGCCGGGAGGCGGGAAGGTGCAAATAGTCTACAAACCAGTTGACCTGAGCAAGGTGACCTCC
AAGTGTGGCTCATTAGGCAACATCCATCATAAACCAGGAGGTGGCCAGGTGGAAGTAAAATCTGAGAAGC
TTGACTTCAAGGACAGAGTCCAGTCGAAGATTGGGTCCCTGGACAATATCACCCACGTCCCTGGCGGAGG
AAATAAAAAGATTGAAACCCACAAGCTGACCTTCCGCGAGAACGCCAAAGCCAAGACAGACCACGGGGCG
GAGATCGTGTACAAGTCGCCAGTGGTGTCTGGGGACACGTCTCCACGGCATCTCAGCAATGTCTCCTCCA
CCGGCAGCATCGACATGGTAGACTCGCCCCAGCTCGCCACGCTAGCTGACGAGGTGTCTGCCTCCCTGGC
CAAGCAGGGTTTGTGAGGATCCACCGGATCTAGATAACTG
