>Addgene plasmid #56371 | Clover-MAPTau-C-10 | addgene partial sequence | sequence record 114579 | EGFP-C 5'-CATGGTCCTGCTGGAGTTCGTG-3'
TCAGTCCGGAAGCGGCGGGTCCGGGAGCGGAAGCGCTGAGCCCCGCCAGGAGTTCGAAGTGATGGAAGAT
CACGCTGGGACGTACGGGTTGGGGGACAGGAAAGATCAGGGGGGCTACACCATGCACCAAGACCAAGAGG
GTGACACGGACGCTGGCCTGAAAGCTGAAGAAGCAGGCATTGGAGACACCCCCAGCCTGGAAGACGAAGC
TGCTGGTCACGTGACCCAAGCTCGCATGGTCAGTAAAAGCAAAGACGGGACTGGAAGCGATGACAAAAAA
GCCAAGGGGGCTGATGGTAAAACGAAGATCGCCACACCGCGGGGAGCAGCCCCTCCAGGCCAGAAGGGCC
AGGCCAACGCCACCAGGATTCCAGCAAAAACCCCGCCCGCTCCAAAGACACCACCCAGCTCTGGTGAACC
TCCAAAATCAGGGGATCGCAGCGGCTACAGCAGCCCCGGCTCCCCAGGCACTCCCGGCAGCCGCTCCCGC
ACCCCGTCCCTTCCAACCCCACCCACCCGGGAGCCCAAGAAGGTGGCAGTGGTCCGTACTCCACCCAAGT
CGCCGTCTTCCGCCAAGAGCCGCCTGCAGACAGCCCCCGTGCCCATGCCAGACCTGAAGAATGTCAAGTC
CAAGATCGGCTCCACTGAGAACCTGAAGCACCAGCCGGGAGGCGGGAAGGTGCAAATAGTCTACAAACCA
GTTGACCTGAGCAAGGTGACCTCCAAGTGTGGCTCATTAGGCAACATCCATCATAAACCAGGAGGTGGCC
AGGTGGAAGT
